>Addgene plasmid #25591 | Pf-ClpP | depositor partial sequence | sequence record 11995 | Author sequence
GATATTAAAGACATGAAAAAAGATGTCAAATTATTTTTTTTTAAAAAAAGAATTATATATTTAACAGATG
AAATAAATAAAAAAACAGCAGATGAACTTATTAGTCAATTATTATATTTAGATAATATAAATCATAATGA
TATTAAAATATATATTAATTCACCAGGAGGTTCCATAAATGAGGGACTAGCCATTCTAGATATATTTAAT
TATATTAAATCAGATATACAAACAATATCATTTGGTTTAGTTGCATCTATGGCATCAGTGATTTTAGCTA
GTGGAAAAAAAGGAAAAAGAAAGTCTTTACCTAATTGTAGAATCATGATACATCAACCTCTTGGTAACGC
TTTTGGTCATCCACAAGATATTGAAATACAAACAAAAGAAATCCTTTATCTTAAAAAACTTCTATATCAT
TATCTATCATCATTTACCAATCAGACAGTCGAAACGATTGAAAAGGATTCTGATAGAGATTATTATATGA
ATGCACTAGAAGCAAAACAATATGGAATCATAGATGAAGTTATTGAAACTAAATTACCACATCCATATTT
TAATAAAGTAGAAAAA
