>Addgene plasmid #25591 | Pf-ClpP | addgene partial sequence | sequence record 31577 | 25591 with T7
TTTGTTTAACTTTAAGAAGGAGATATACATATGCACCATCATCATCATCATTCTTCTGGTGTAGATCTGG
GTACCGAGAACCTGTACTTCCAATCCATGGATATTAAAGACATGAAAAAAGATGTCAAATTATTTTTTTT
TAAAAAAAGAATTATATATTTAACAGATGAAATAAATAAAAAAACAGCAGATGAACTTATTAGTCAATTA
TTATATTTAGATAATATAAATCATAATGATATTAAAATATATATTAATTCACCAGGAGGTTCCATAAATG
AGGGACTAGCCATTCTAGATATATTTAATTATATTAAATCAGATATACAAACAATATCATTTGGTTTAGT
TGCATCTATGGCATCAGTGATTTTAGCTAGTGGAAAAAAAGGAAAAAGAAAGTCTTTACCTAATTGTAGA
ATCATGATACATCAACCTCTTGGTAACGCTTTTGGTCATCCACAAGATATTGAAATACAAACAAAAGAAA
TCCTTTATCTTAAAAAACTTCTATATCATTATCTATCATCATTTACCAATCAGACAGTCGAAACGATTGA
AAAGGATTCTGATAGAGATTATTATATGAATGCACTAGAAGCAAAACAATATGGAATCATAGATGAAGTT
ATTGAAACTAAATTACCACATCCATATTTTAATAAAGTAGAAAAATAACAGTAAAGGTGGATACGGATCC
GAATTCGAGCTCCGTCGACAAGCTTGCGGCCGCACTCGAGCACCACCACCACCACCACTGAGATCCGGCT
GCTAACAAAGCCCGAAAGGAAGCTGAGTTGGCTGCTGCCACCGCTGAGCAATAACTAGCATAACCCCTTG
GGGCCTCTAAACGGGTCTTGAGGGGTTTTTTGCTGAAAGGAGGAACTATATCCGGATTGGCGAATGGGA
