[The description below was written by a language model from this plasmid's Addgene catalogue record.]
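Description:
Pf-ClpP is a bacterial expression plasmid built on pET21a-LIC, a ligation-independent-cloning derivative of the pET21a vector produced by a structural genomics group. The recorded backbone size is about 7.2 kb without insert. It is maintained in E. coli as a low-copy plasmid under ampicillin selection, with DH5alpha listed as the propagation strain. No feature table accompanies the record, so the promoter and terminator are not stated explicitly. However, the pET lineage and the listed T7 and T7-terminator sequencing primers are consistent with the usual arrangement, in which the insert lies between a T7 promoter and T7 terminator and is expressed in a host that supplies T7 RNA polymerase.

The insert is a 576 bp fragment from Plasmodium falciparum encoding part of the ATP-dependent ClpP protease (gene locus PFC0310c), described as the C-terminal catalytic domain. It carries an N-terminal His tag, which allows the recombinant protein to be purified by immobilised metal affinity chromatography. The record cautions that the insert may not be the full open reading frame, in keeping with a domain construct trimmed for crystallisation rather than a full-length clone. Although the backbone name refers to LIC, the cloning method is recorded as restriction enzyme.

The stated purpose is bacterial production of protein for structure determination, and the depositor links the construct to a deposited crystal structure of this domain. It is therefore suited to producing the malaria parasite ClpP catalytic domain for structural, biochemical or inhibitor-binding studies. Users needing the complete protein should check the construct boundaries first.
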