Addgene plasmid #25591: Pf-ClpP
Purpose: Bacterial expression for structure determination; may not be full ORF
Depositing lab: Cheryl Arrowsmith. Depositing organization: University of Toronto.
Backbone
  Vector backbone: pET21a-LIC
  Backbone manufacturer: SGC
  Backbone size w/o insert (bp): 7170
  Vector type: Bacterial Expression
Growth in bacteria
  Bacterial resistance: Ampicillin, 100 μg/mL
  Growth temperature: 37°C
  Growth strain: DH5alpha
  Copy number: Low Copy
Gene/Insert
  Gene/Insert name: Pf-ClpP (alt names: PDB: 2F6I; ATP-dependent ClpP protease, C-terminal catalytic domain; PFC0310c)
  Species: Plasmodium falciparum
  Insert size (bp): 576
  Tag / fusion protein: His (N terminal on insert)
  Cloning method: Restriction Enzyme
  Sequencing primers: 5′ T7; 3′ T7-term
Terms and licenses: Academic/Nonprofit Terms; Industry Terms: Not Available to Industry
Depositor comments: PDB: 2F6I http://www.thesgc.org/structures/2F6I/
How to cite: Pf-ClpP was a gift from Cheryl Arrowsmith (Addgene plasmid # 25591 ; http://n2t.net/addgene:25591 ; RRID:Addgene_25591)
